>Addgene plasmid #56163 | mCardinal-H3-23 | depositor partial sequence | sequence record 87062 | insert sequence
GATCCGCTAGCCGCCACC
[408 nt withheld, positions 19-426]
GATCTCGAGCTCAAGCTTCGAATTCTGCAGTCGACGGTACCGCGGGCCCGGGATCCACCGGTCGCCACC
[732 nt withheld, positions 496-1227]
TAAGCGGCCGCGACTCTAGATCATAATCAGCCATACCAC
