>Addgene plasmid #56163 | mCardinal-H3-23 | addgene partial sequence | sequence record 118369 | CMV-F 5'-CGCAAATGGGCGGTAGGCGTG-3'
TGAACCGTCAGATCCGCTAGCCGCCACC
[408 nt withheld, positions 29-436]
GATCTCGAGCTCAAGCTTCGAATTCTGCAGTCGACGGTACCGCGGGCCCGGGATCCACCGGTCGCCACC
[310 nt withheld, positions 506-815]
