[The description below was written by a language model from this plasmid's Addgene catalogue record.]
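Description:
mCardinal-H3-23 is a mammalian expression plasmid that produces human histone H3 (the H3C2/HIST1H3B gene product) fused to the far-red fluorescent protein mCardinal. It is built on an mCardinal vector backbone of about 4.75 kb before insertion of the histone sequence. It is maintained as a high-copy plasmid in E. coli under kanamycin selection. For mammalian cells the record lists a neomycin marker, so transfected cells can be selected with G418 to obtain stable lines. The fusion is driven by the CMV promoter, a strong constitutive viral promoter widely used for high-level expression in cultured mammalian cells. The listed 3′ sequencing primer implies an SV40 polyadenylation signal downstream of the coding region. No feature table is provided, so the origin of replication, the exact order of the fusion partners and the linker between them are not stated. The cloning method is recorded as unknown.

Because histone H3 is a core nucleosome component, the fusion protein is incorporated into chromatin and labels the nucleus. This matches the recorded localization of nucleus/histones. mCardinal is excited at 604 nm and emits at 659 nm, placing the signal in the far-red range. It can therefore be excited with red light and combined with green or orange fluorophores in multicolour imaging. The plasmid belongs to a set of subcellular localization fusions used to show how this fluorescent protein performs as a fusion tag. It is typically used as a live-cell marker for visualizing nuclei and chromatin, for example to follow chromosome behaviour during cell division.
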