Addgene plasmid #56163: mCardinal-H3-23
Purpose: Localization: Nucleus/Histones, Excitation: 604, Emission: 659
Depositing lab: Michael Davidson. Publication: Non-invasive intravital imaging of cellular differentiation with a bright red-excitable fluorescent protein. Chu J, Haynes RD, Corbel SY, Li P, Gonzalez-Gonzalez E, Burg JS, Ataie NJ, Lam AJ, Cranfill PJ, Baird MA, Davidson MW, Ng HL, Garcia KC, Contag CH, Shen K, Blau HM, Lin MZ. Nat Methods. 2014 Mar 16. doi: 10.1038/nmeth.2888. PubMed 24633408.
Backbone
  Vector backbone: mCardinal
  Backbone size w/o insert (bp): 4750
  Vector type: Mammalian Expression
  Selectable markers: Neomycin (select with G418)
Growth in bacteria
  Bacterial resistance: Kanamycin, 50 μg/mL
  Growth temperature: 37°C
  Growth strain: DH5alpha
  Copy number: High Copy
Gene/Insert
  Gene/Insert name: H3 (alt names: Human Histone H3; NM_003537.3)
  Species: H. sapiens (human)
  Entrez Gene: H3C2 (a.k.a. H3/l, H3C1, H3C10, H3C11, H3C12, H3C3, H3C4, H3C6, H3C7, H3C8, H3FL, HIST1H3B)
  Promoter: CMV
  Tag / fusion protein: mCardinal
  Cloning method: Unknown
  Sequencing primers: 5′ CMV-F; 3′ SV40pA-R
Terms and licenses: Academic/Nonprofit Terms; Industry Terms
Depositor comments: H. sapiens (human) Histone H3. Excitation = 604; Emission = 659
How to cite: mCardinal-H3-23 was a gift from Michael Davidson (Addgene plasmid # 56163 ; http://n2t.net/addgene:56163 ; RRID:Addgene_56163)
